Addgene plasmid #206091: mEos Cav2.2 pRK5
Purpose: expression of rabbit Cav2.2 calcium channel with a N-terminal mEos tag
Depositing lab: Annette Dolphin. Depositing organization: University College London.
Backbone
  Vector backbone: pRK5
  Backbone size w/o insert (bp): 4716
  Vector type: Mammalian Expression
Growth in bacteria
  Bacterial resistance: Ampicillin, 100 μg/mL
  Growth temperature: 37°C
  Growth strain: DH5alpha
  Copy number: High Copy
Gene/Insert
  Gene/Insert name: cacna1b (alt name: Cav2.2 alpha1B)
  Species: O. cuniculus (rabbit)
  Entrez Gene: CACNA1B
  Promoter: CMV
  Tag / fusion protein: mEos (N terminal on insert)
  Cloning method: Restriction Enzyme; 5′ cloning site unknown (unknown if destroyed)
  Sequencing primers: 5′ TTTGCCTTTCTCTCCACA; 3′ TGAGTTTGGACAAACCAC
Resource information
  A portion of this plasmid was derived from a plasmid made by: Yasuo Mori
Terms and licenses: Academic/Nonprofit Terms; Industry Terms: Not Available to Industry
Depositor comments: 5' end of Cav2.2 DNA is very GC rich
How to cite: mEos Cav2.2 pRK5 was a gift from Annette Dolphin (Addgene plasmid # 206091 ; http://n2t.net/addgene:206091 ; RRID:Addgene_206091)
