[The description below was written by a language model from this plasmid's Addgene catalogue record and pLannotate feature annotations shown in this document.]
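Description:
mEos Cav2.2 pRK5 is a mammalian expression plasmid built on the pRK5 backbone that drives production of the rabbit N-type voltage-gated calcium channel pore-forming subunit Cav2.2 (alpha1B, encoded by CACNA1B) fused at its N terminus to the photoconvertible fluorescent protein mEos. The sequenced record is about 12.3 kb. In bacteria it is maintained through a high-copy ColE1/pUC-type origin and selected with ampicillin via the β-lactamase gene. An M13 phage origin and scattered remnants of lacZα, lacI, rop, bom and the lac promoter/operator region are also annotated, and these appear to be vestigial backbone sequences rather than functional parts of the design.

The expression cassette begins with the human cytomegalovirus immediate-early enhancer and promoter, followed by a fragment of CMV intron A and an SP6 phage promoter, which could in principle allow in vitro transcription. The annotation identifies the tag as mEos2, whose coding sequence runs directly into the roughly 7 kb CACNA1B open reading frame, consistent with a single continuous fusion protein. An SV40 polyadenylation signal terminates the transcript. A short fragment resembling an immunoglobulin heavy-chain signal sequence is called just upstream of the tag, but it is partial and the record does not indicate that it is functional. An SV40 enhancer/early promoter lies downstream of the cassette, with no mammalian selection marker annotated after it, so the plasmid seems suited to transient transfection. The depositor notes that the 5′ end of the Cav2.2 sequence is very GC-rich. The stated purpose is simply expression of the tagged channel. A photoconvertible tag of this type would generally support tracking or super-resolution imaging of channel localisation, although the record does not specify an application.
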