Features (pLannotate 1.2.2; 21 found; start..end, strand, type, name):
     44..423     +  enhancer       CMV enhancer: human cytomegalovirus immediate early enhancer
    424..627     +  promoter       CMV promoter: human cytomegalovirus (CMV) immediate early promoter
    763..806     +  intron         CMV intron (fragment): modified intron A from human cytomegalovirus
    858..876     +  promoter       SP6 promoter: promoter for bacteriophage SP6 RNA polymerase
    880..917     +  CDS            IgH signal sequence (fragment): signal sequence from the mouse immunoglobulin heavy chain variable region
    961..1638    +  CDS            mEos2: mEos2 is a photoconvertible green/yellow fluorescent protein published in 2009, derived from Lobophyllia hemprichii. It has moderate acid sensitivity.
   1639..8652    +  CDS            CACNA1B: CAC1B_RABIT - Also known as CACH5, CACNL1A5. Experimental evidence at protein level: Swiss-Prot protein existence level 1. Voltage-sensitive calcium channels (VSCC) mediate the entry of calcium ions into excitable cells and are also involved in a variety of calcium-dependent processes, including muscle contraction, hormone or neurotransmitter release, gene expression, cell motility, cell division and cell death. The isoform alpha-1B gives rise to N-type calcium currents. N-type calcium channels belong to the 'high-voltage activated' (HVA) group and are specifically blocked by omega-conotoxin-
   8688..8822    +  polyA_signal   SV40 poly(A) signal: SV40 polyadenylation signal
   8891..9248    +  promoter       SV40 promoter: SV40 enhancer and early promoter
   9267..9421    +  CDS            lacZα (fragment): LacZα fragment of β-galactosidase; lacZ fragment
   9427..9478    -  misc_feature   bom (fragment): basis of mobility region from pBR322
   9497..9877    +  rep_origin     M13 ori (sequence partly withheld): M13 bacteriophage origin of replication; arrow indicates direction of (+) strand synthesis
   9953..10002   -  misc_feature   bom (fragment): basis of mobility region from pBR322
  10104..10139   -  CDS            rop (fragment): Rop protein, which maintains plasmids at low copy number; rop
  10234..10338   +  promoter       AmpR promoter: bla
  10339..11199   +  CDS            AmpR: β-lactamase; bla; confers resistance to ampicillin, carbenicillin, and related antibiotics
  11370..11958   +  rep_origin     ori: high-copy-number ColE1/pMB1/pBR322/pUC origin of replication
  12141..12233   +  CDS            lacI (fragment): lac repressor; lacI; The lac repressor binds to the lac operator to inhibit transcription in E. coli. This inhibition can be relieved by adding lactose or isopropyl-β-D-thiogalactopyranoside (IPTG).
  12246..12267   +  protein_bind   CAP binding site: CAP binding activates transcription in the presence of cAMP. E. coli catabolite activator protein
  12282..12312   +  promoter       lac promoter: promoter for the E. coli lac operon
  12316..12338   +  protein_bind   lac operator (fragment): The lac repressor binds to the lac operator to inhibit transcription in E. coli. This inhibition can be relieved by adding lactose or isopropyl-β-D-thiogalactopyranoside (IPTG). lac repressor encoded by lacI
>Addgene plasmid #206091 | mEos Cav2.2 pRK5 | addgene full sequence | sequence record 415595 | Addgene NGS Result
GGAAACAGCTATGACATGATTACGAATTAATTCGAGCTCGCCCGACATTGATTATTGACTAGTTATTAAT
AGTAATCAATTACGGGGTCATTAGTTCATAGCCCATATATGGAGTTCCGCGTTACATAACTTACGGTAAA
TGGCCCGCCTGGCTGACCGCCCAACGACCCCCGCCCATTGACGTCAATAATGACGTATGTTCCCATAGTA
ACGCCAATAGGGACTTTCCATTGACGTCAATGGGTGGAGTATTTACGGTAAACTGCCCACTTGGCAGTAC
ATCAAGTGTATCATATGCCAAGTACGCCCCCTATTGACGTCAATGACGGTAAATGGCCCGCCTGGCATTA
TGCCCAGTACATGACCTTATGGGACTTTCCTACTTGGCAGTACATCTACGTATTAGTCATCGCTATTACC
ATGGTGATGCGGTTTTGGCAGTACATCAATGGGCGTGGATAGCGGTTTGACTCACGGGGATTTCCAAGTC
TCCACCCCATTGACGTCAATGGGAGTTTGTTTTGGCACCAAAATCAACGGGACTTTCCAAAATGTCGTAA
CAACTCCGCCCCATTGACGCAAATGGGCGGTAGGCGTGTACGGTGGGAGGTCTATATAAGCAGAGCTCGT
TTAGTGAACCGTCAGATCGCCTGGAGACGCCATCCACGCTGTTTTGACCTCCATAGAAGACACCGGGACC
GATCCAGCCTCCGCGGCCGGGAACGGTGCATTGGAACGCGGATTCCCCGTGCCAAGAGTGACGTAAGTAC
CGCCTATAGAGTCTATAGGCCCACCCCCTTGGCTTCGTTAGAACGCGGCTACAATTAATACATAACCTTA
TGTATCATACACATACGATTTAGGTGACACTATAGAATAACATCCACTTTGCCTTTCTCTCCACAGGTGT
CCACTCCCAGGTCCAACTGCACCTCGGTTCTATCGATTGAATTCGGATCCATGAGTGCGATTAAGCCAGA
CATGAAGATCAAACTCCGTATGGAAGGCAACGTAAACGGGCACCACTTTGTGATCGACGGAGATGGTACA
GGCAAGCCTTTTGAGGGAAAACAGAGTATGGATCTTGAAGTCAAAGAGGGCGGACCTCTGCCTTTTGCCT
TTGATATCCTGACCACTGCATTCCATTACGGCAACAGGGTATTCGCCAAATATCCAGACAACATACAAGA
CTATTTTAAGCAGTCGTTTCCTAAGGGGTATTCGTGGGAACGAAGCTTGACTTTCGAAGACGGGGGCATT
TGCATTGCCAGAAACGACATAACAATGGAAGGGGACACTTTCTATAATAAAGTTCGATTTTATGGTACCA
ACTTTCCCGCCAATGGTCCAGTTATGCAGAAGAAGACGCTGAAATGGGAGCCCTCCACTGAGAAAATGTA
TGTGCGTGATGGAGTGCTGACGGGTGATATTCATATGGCTTTGTTGCTTGAAGGAAATGCCCATTACCGA
TGTGACTTCAGAACTACTTACAAAGCTAAGGAGAAGGGTGTCAAGTTACCAGGCTACCACTTTGTGGACC
ACTGCATTGAGATTTTAAGCCATGACAAAGATTACAACAAGGTTAAGCTGTATGAGCATGCTGTTGCTCA
TTCTGGATTGCCTGACAATGCCAGACGAGTCCGCTTCGGGGACGAGCTGGGCGGCCGCTATGGGGGCGCG
GGCGGCGCGGAGCGGGCCCGGGGCGGCGGGGCCGGCGGGGCTGGCGGCCCGGGCCCCGGGGGGCTGCCGC
CGGGCCAGCGGGTCCTCTACAAACAGTCGATCGCGCAGCGCGCGCGGACCATGGCGCTGTACAACCCCAT
CCCGGTCAAGCAGAACTGCTTCACCGTCAACCGCTCGCTCTTCGTCTTCAGCGAGGACAACGTCGTCCGC
AAATACGCCAAGCGCATCACCGAGTGGCCTCCGTTCGAGTACATGATCCTGGCCACCATCATCGCCAACT
GCATCGTGCTGGCCCTGGAGCAGCACCTCCCTGACGGGGACAAGACGCCTATGTCCGAGCGCCTGGATGA
CACCGAGCCCTACTTCATTGGGATCTTCTGCTTCGAGGCGGGGATCAAGATCCTGGCCCTGGGCTTTGTT
CTGCACAAGGGCTCCTATCTGCGGAACGGCTGGAACGTCATGGACTTCGTGGTAGTCCTCACGGGGATTC
TTGCCACAGCCGGAACCGACTTCGACCTGCGAACGCTGAGGGCTGTGCGTGTGCTAAGGCCCCTGAAGCT
GGTGTCTGGGATTCCGAGCTTGCAGGTGGTGCTCAAGTCCATCATGAAGGCCATGGTCCCGCTGCTGCAG
ATCGGGCTGCTGCTCTTCTTCGCCATCCTCATGTTTGCCATCATCGGCCTCGAGTTCTACATGGGCAAGT
TCCACAAGGCCTGCTTCCCCAACAGCACAGACCCAGATCCCGTGGGTGACTTCCCCTGTGGCAAGGAGGC
CCCGGCCCGGCTCTGTGAGGGAGACACGGAGTGCCGGGAGTACTGGGCCGGACCCAACTTTGGTATCACC
AACTTTGACAACATCCTGTTTGCCATCTTGACCGTGTTCCAGTGCATCACCATGGAGGGCTGGACTGACA
TCCTCTACAATACAAACGATGCAGCCGGCAACACGTGGAACTGGCTCTACTTCATCCCTCTCATCATCAT
CGGCTCCTTCTTCATGCTCAACCTGGTGCTGGGTGTGCTCTCAGGAGAGTTTGCTAAGGAGCGCGAGAGA
GTGGAGAACCGCCGCGCCTTCCTGAAGCTCCGGCGGCAGCAGCAGATTGAGCGGGAGCTCAACGGGTACC
TGGAGTGGATCTTCAAGGCTGAGGAAGTCATGCTGGCTGAGGAGGACAGGAACGCAGAGGAGAAGTCCCC
TCTGGATGCAGTGTTGAAGAGAGCAGCTGCCAAGAAGAGCAGAAGCGACCTGATCCAGGCCGAGGAGGGG
GAGGGCCGGCTCACAGGCCTCTGTGCTCCCGGTTCCCCGTTCGCCCGTGCCAGCCTGAAAAGCGGGAAGA
CGGAGAGCTCGTCGTACTTCCGGAGGAAGGAGAAGATGTTCCGCTTCTTCATCCGGCGCATGGTGAAGGC
ACAGAGCTTCTACTGGACGGTGCTGTGTGTGGTGGCACTGAACACACTGTGCGTGGCCATGGTGCACTAC
AACCAGCCGCAGCGGCTCACCACGGCATTGTACTTTGCAGAGTTTGTTTTCCTGGGTCTCTTCCTCACAG
AGATGTCCCTGAAGATGTATGGCCTGGGGCCCAGGAGCTACTTCCGGTCCTCCTTCAACTGTTTTGACTT
TGGGGTCATCGTGGGCAGTATCTTTGAAGTGGTCTGGGCTGCTGTCAAGCCAGGGACCTCCTTCGGGATC
AGTGTTCTGCGGGCTCTGCGCTTACTGAGAATCTTCAAGGTCACCAAATACTGGAACTCCCTACGGAACC
TGGTGGTGTCTCTGCTCAACTCCATGAAGTCCATCATCAGCCTCCTCTTCCTGCTCTTCCTGTTCATTGT
TGTCTTTGCTCTGCTGGGGATGCAGCTGTTTGGAGGCCAGTTCAACTTTAAAGACGAGACCCCAACGACC
AACTTTGACACCTTCCCTGCTGCTATCCTCACCGTCTTCCAGATCCTGACCGGAGAGGACTGGAATGCGG
TCATGTACCACGGGATCGAGTCGCAAGGTGGCGTCAGCAGAGGAATGTTCTCCTCCTTCTACTTCATTGT
CCTCACTCTGTTTGGGAACTACACCCTGCTGAATGTCTTCCTGGCCATTGCTGTGGACAACCTTGCCAAT
GCTCAGGAGCTGACCAAGGATGAAGAGGAGATGGAAGAAGCAGCCAATCAGAAACTCGCCTTGCAGAAGG
CCAAGGAAGTGGCTGAAGTCAGCCCCATGTCTGCTGCGAACATCTCCATTGCCGCCAGGCAGCAGAACTC
GGCCAAAGCGCGCTCGGTGTGGGAGCAGCGAGCCAGCCAGCTGCGGCTGCAGAACCTGAGGGCCAGCTGC
GAGGCGCTGTACAGCGAGATGGACCCCGAGGAGAGGCTGCGCTACGCCACCGCGCGCCACCTGCGGCCCG
ACGTGAAGACGCACCTGGACCGGCCGCTGGTGGTTGAGCCCGGCCGCGACGCTCCGCGGGGCCCCCCGGG
GGGGAAGTCCCGGCCGGATGGCTCGGAGGCCCCCGAGGGTGCGGATCCCCCGCGCAGGCATCACCGGCAC
CGAGACAAGGACAAGGCTCCCGCCACGGTCCCCTCGGCGGGGGAACAGGACAGAGCCGAAGCTCTGAGGG
CAGAGGGCGGGGAGCTGGGGCCCCGCGAGGAGCGGGGGCGGCCACGCCGCAGCCGCAGCAAGGAGGCCCC
GGGCGCCCCGGAGGTGCGCAGCGATCGCGGCCGTGGCCCGTGTCCTGAAGGTGGTCGGCGCCACCACCGG
CGCGGGTCACCGGAGGAGGCAGCTGAGAGGGAGCCCCGCCGCCACCGCGCGCACCGGCACGGGCCCGACC
CGGGCAAGGAGGGCCCAGCGTCCGGGACCAGGGGCGAGCGGCGCGCACGACACCGCACGGGCCCCCGGGC
GTGCCCCCGGGAGGCTGAGAGCAGCGAGGAGCCTGCGCGGCGGCACCGGGCTCGGCACAAGGCGCCGCCC
ACCCAGGAGACCGCGGAGAAGGACAAGGAGGCTGCCGAGAAGGGGGGCGAGGCCACGGAGGCCGAGAAGG
ACAAGGAGGCTCGGAACCACCAGCCCAAGGAGCTGCCCTGTGACCTGGAGGCCATCGGCATGCTGGGAGT
GGGCGCTGTGCATACGCTGCCCAGCACCTGTCTGCAGAAGGTGGAGGAGCAGCCAGAGGATGCGGACAAC
CAGCGGAACGTCACCCGCATGGGTAGTCAGCCCCCGGACACCAGCACCACTGTGCACATTCCTGTGACGC
TGACCGGCCCCCCCGGGGAGACCACGGTAGTGCCCAGTGGAAACGTGGACCTGGAAAGTCAAGCAGAGGG
GAAGAAGGAGGTGGAAACCAGCGATGTGATGAGGAGCGGCCCTCGGCCCATTGTCCCGTACAGTTCCATG
TTCTGTTTAAGCCCAACCAACCTGCTGCGCCGCTGCTGCCACTACATTGTGACCATGCGATACTTCGAGA
TGGTCATCCTCGTGGTCATCGCCCTGAGCAGCATCGCCCTGGCTGCCGAGGACCCCGTGAGAACAGACTC
TCCCAGGAATAATGCTCTGAAGTACATGGACTACATCTTCACAGGCGTCTTCACCTTCGAGATGGTGATA
AAGATGATCGATTTGGGACTGCTGCTACACCCTGGAGCCTATTTCCGGGATCTGTGGAACATTCTGGACT
TCATTGTGGTCAGTGGGGCCCTGGTGGCATTTGCTTTCTCAGGATCCAAAGGGAAAGACATCAGCACCAT
CAAATCCCTGAGAGTCCTGCGTGTGCTGCGGCCACTCAAGACCATCAAGCGGCTGCCCAAGCTCAAGGCC
GTGTTTGACTGTGTGGTGAACTCACTGAAAAACGTCCTCAACATCCTGATCGTCTACATGCTCTTCATGT
TCATCTTTGCCGTCATTGCCGTGCAGCTCTTCAAAGGGAAGTTCTTCTACTGCACGGACGAATCCAAGGA
GCTGGAGCGTGACTGCAGGGGTCAGTATTTGGATTATGAGAAGGAGGAAGTGGAAGCTCAACCGAGGCAG
TGGAAGAAATATGACTTCCACTATGACAACGTGCTCTGGGCTCTGCTAACGCTCTTCACGGTGTCCACAG
GGGAAGGGTGGCCCATGGTGCTGAAACACTCTGTGGATGCCACCTACGAGGAGCAGGGCCCGAGCCCCGG
GTACCGCATGGAGCTCTCCATCTTCTACGTGGTCTACTTTGTGGTCTTTCCCTTCTTCTTTGTCAACATC
TTCGTGGCCTTGATCATCATCACCTTCCAGGAGCAGGGGGACAAGGTGATGTCCGAGTGCAGCCTGGAGA
AGAACGAGAGGGCTTGCATCGACTTTGCCATCAGCGCCAGACCCCTGACGCGGTACATGCCCCAGAACAA
GCAGTCGTTCCAGTATAAGACGTGGACGTTCGTGGTGTCCCCACCTTTTGAGTACTTCATCATGGCTATG
ATCGCCCTCAACACTGTGGTGCTGATGATGAAGTTCTACGATGCGCCGTACGAGTATGAGCTAATGCTGA
AATGCCTGAACATCGTGTTCACGTCCATGTTCTCCATGGAGTGTGTGCTGAAGATCATCGCCTTCGGGGT
GCTGAACTATTTCAGAGATGCCTGGAATGTCTTTGACTTTGTCACGGTGTTGGGAAGTATTACTGATATT
TTGGTAACAGAGATTGCGAACAACTTCATCAACCTCAGCTTCCTGCGCCTGTTCCGGGCCGCGCGGCTCA
TCAAGCTGCTGCGCCAGGGCTACACCATCCGCATCCTGCTTTGGACCTTCGTGCAGTCCTTCAAGGCGCT
GCCCTACGTGTGTCTCCTCATCGCCATGCTCTTCTTCATCTACGCCATCATTGGCATGCAGGTTTTTGGG
AACATCGCCCTGGACGATGACACCAGCATCAACAGGCACAATAACTTCCGGACGTTTCTGCAGGCCTTGA
TGTTGCTGTTCAGGAGCGCCACGGGGGAGGCCTGGCACGAGATAATGCTGTCGTGCCTCAGCAGCCGGGC
CTGCGACGAGCACTCCAATGCCAGCGAGTGCGGCAGCGACTTTGCCTACTTTTACTTCGTCTCCTTCATC
TTCCTCTGCTCCTTTCTGATGTTGAACCTCTTTGTGGCTGTGATCATGGACAATTTTGAGTACCTTACAC
GGGACTCTTCCATCTTAGGGCCTCACCACCTGGATGAGTTCATCCGGGTCTGGGCTGAATACGACCCGGC
CGCGTGTGGGCGCATCAGTTACAGTGACATGTTTGAGATGCTGAAGCACATGTCCCCACCCCTGGGGCTG
GGGAAGAAGTGCCCTGCTCGAGTCGCGTACAAGCGCCTGGTCCGCATGAACATGCCCATCTCCAGTGAGG
ACATGACGGTGCACTTCACATCCACGCTGATGGCTCTCATTCGGACAGCGCTGGACATCAAGCTGGCACC
AGCTGGGACCAAGCAGCACCAGTGCGACGCAGAGCTGAGGAAGGAGATTTCCTGTGTGTGGGCCAATCTG
CCCCAGAAGACCCTGGACTTACTGGTACCACCCCATAAGCCTGACGAGATGACGGTGGGCAAAGTCTATG
CAGCTCTGATGATCTTCGACTTCTACAAACAGAACAAAACCAGCAGAGACCAGACTCAGCAAGCCCCCGG
AGGCCTGTCCCAGCTGGGCCCCGTGTCCCTGTTCCACCCGCTGAAGGCCACGCTGGAGCAGACTCAGCCG
GCGCTGCGTGGAGCCCGGGCTTTCCTGCGGCAGAAGAGTTCTGCCTCCCTGAGCAACGGCGGGGCCGTAC
AAACCCAGGAGAGCGGCATCAAGGAATCGGTTTCTTGGGGCACTCAGAGGACCCAGGATGTGCTTTGCGA
GGCCAGGGCACCCCTGGAGCGGGGCCACTCAGCTGAGATCCCAGTCGGGCAGCCTGGGACACTGGCTGTA
GATGTCCAGATGCAGAACATGACTCTGAGTGGCCCTGACGCCGAGCCGCAGCCAGGGCTGGAGAGCCAGG
GCCGAGCCGCCTCCATGCCCCGCCTGGCCGCAGAAACACAGCCCGCGCCTGACGCCAGCCCCATGAAGCG
CTCCATCTCCACGCTGGCCCCGCGCCCCCACACGGCCCGGCTCGGCAGCACCGCGCTGGACCGCCCAGCC
CCCAGCCAGGCCCCGCACCATCACCACCACCGCTGCCACCGCCGCAGGGACAGGAAGCAGCGGTCCCTGG
AGAAGGGTCCCAGCCTGTCTGCTGACACAGATGGGGCCCCCGACAGCACGGTGGGGCCAGGACTGCCCAC
GGGGGAGGGCCCCCCCGGCTGCAGGCGGGAGCGGGAGCGCAGGCAGGAGCGGGGCCGGTCCCAGGAGCGG
AGGCAGCCCTCGTCCTCCTCCTCGGAGAAGCATCGCTTCTACTCCTGTGACCGCTTCGGGGGCCGCGAAC
CCCCACAGCCCAAGCCCTCCCTCAGTAGTCACCCCACGTCGCCGACGGCCGGGCAGGAGCCGGGACCCCA
CCCGCAGGGGAGTGGTTCGGTTCACGGGAGCCCCCTGCTGTCCACATCTGGTGCTAGCACCCCGGGCCGG
GGGCGGAGGCAGCTCCCCCAGACCCCCTTGACCCCCCGCCCCAGCGTCACCTACAAGACGGCCAACTCCT
CGCCTGTCCACTTCGCCGGGGCACCGAGCGGCCTCCCCGCCTTCTCCCCCGGCCGGCTCAGCCGGGGCCT
CTCAGAACACAACGCCCTGCTGCAGAGGGACCCGCTCAGCCGGCCCCTGGCGCCCGGCTCGCGCATCGGC
TCCGACCCCTACCTGGGGCAGCGGCTGGACAGCGAGGCGCCCGCCCGTGCCCTGCCCGAGGACGCGCCCG
CCTTTGAGGAGACCGCGGCCAGCAACTCGGGCCGCTCCTCCCGGACCTCGTACGTGTCCTCACTGACCTC
GCAGCCCCCGCCGCTGCGCCGCGTGCCCAACGGCTACCACTGCACTCTGGGGCTGGGCGGGGGCGGCCGG
GCGCGGCGCGGCTGCCACCACCCCGACCGCGACCGCCGGTGCTAGACTAGTTCTAGCAAGCTTGGCCGCC
ATGGCCCAACTTGTTTATTGCAGCTTATAATGGTTACAAATAAAGCAATAGCATCACAAATTTCACAAAT
AAAGCATTTTTTTCACTGCATTCTAGTTGTGGTTTGTCCAAACTCATCAATGTATCTTATCATGTCTGGA
TCGGGAATTAATTCGGCGCAGCACCATGGCCTGAAATAACCTCTGAAAGAGGAACTTGGTTAGGTACCTT
CTGAGGCGGAAAGAACCAGCTGTGGAATGTGTGTCAGTTAGGGTGTGGAAAGTCCCCAGGCTCCCCAGCA
GGCAGAAGTATGCAAAGCATGCATCTCAATTAGTCAGCAACCAGGTGTGGAAAGTCCCCAGGCTCCCCAG
CAGGCAGAAGTATGCAAAGCATGCATCTCAATTAGTCAGCAACCATAGTCCCGCCCCTAACTCCGCCCAT
CCCGCCCCTAACTCCGCCCAGTTCCGCCCATTCTCCGCCCCATGGCTGACTAATTTTTTTTATTTATGCA
GAGGCCGAGGCCGCCTCGGCCTCTGAGCTATTCCAGAAGTAGTGAGGAGGCTTTTTTGGAGGCCTAGGCT
TTTGCAAAAAGCTGTTAACAGCTTGGCACTGGCCGTCGTTTTACAACGTCGTGACTGGGAAAACCCTGGC
GTTACCCAACTTAATCGCCTTGCAGCACATCCCCCTTTCGCCAGCTGGCGTAATAGCGAAGAGGCCCGCA
CCGATCGCCCTTCCCAACAGTTGCGCAGCCTGAATGGCGAATGGCGCCTGATGCGGTATTTTCTCCTTAC
GCATCTGTGCGGTATTTCACACCGCATA
[142 nt withheld, positions 9479-9620]
C
[141 nt withheld, positions 9622-9762]
CCTTTGACGTTGGAGTCCACGTTCTTT
[37 nt withheld, positions 9790-9826]
ACCCTATCTCGGGCTATTCTTTTGATTTATAAGGGATTTTGCCGATTTCGGCCTATTGGTTAAAAAATGA
GCTGATTTAACAAAAATTTAACGCGAATTTTAACAAAATATTAACGTTTACAATTTTATGGTGCACTCTC
AGTACAATCTGCTCTGATGCCGCATAGTTAAGCCAGCCCCGACACCCGCCAACACCCGCTGACGCGCCCT
GACGGGCTTGTCTGCTCCCGGCATCCGCTTACAGACAAGCTGTGACCGTCTCCGGGAGCTGCATGTGTCA
GAGGTTTTCACCGTCATCACCGAAACGCGCGAGACGAAAGGGCCTCGTGATACGCCTATTTTTATAGGTT
AATGTCATGATAATAATGGTTTCTTAGACGTCAGGTGGCACTTTTCGGGGAAATGTGCGCGGAACCCCTA
TTTGTTTATTTTTCTAAATACATTCAAATATGTATCCGCTCATGAGACAATAACCCTGATAAATGCTTCA
ATAATATTGAAAAAGGAAGAGTATGAGTATTCAACATTTCCGTGTCGCCCTTATTCCCTTTTTTGCGGCA
TTTTGCCTTCCTGTTTTTGCTCACCCAGAAACGCTGGTGAAAGTAAAAGATGCTGAAGATCAGTTGGGTG
CACGAGTGGGTTACATCGAACTGGATCTCAACAGCGGTAAGATCCTTGAGAGTTTTCGCCCCGAAGAACG
TTTTCCAATGATGAGCACTTTTAAAGTTCTGCTATGTGGCGCGGTATTATCCCGTATTGACGCCGGGCAA
GAGCAACTCGGTCGCCGCATACACTATTCTCAGAATGACTTGGTTGAGTACTCACCAGTCACAGAAAAGC
ATCTTACGGATGGCATGACAGTAAGAGAATTATGCAGTGCTGCCATAACCATGAGTGATAACACTGCGGC
CAACTTACTTCTGACAACGATCGGAGGACCGAAGGAGCTAACCGCTTTTTTGCACAACATGGGGGATCAT
GTAACTCGCCTTGATCGTTGGGAACCGGAGCTGAATGAAGCCATACCAAACGACGAGCGTGACACCACGA
TGCCTGTAGCAATGGCAACAACGTTGCGCAAACTATTAACTGGCGAACTACTTACTCTAGCTTCCCGGCA
ACAATTAATAGACTGGATGGAGGCGGATAAAGTTGCAGGACCACTTCTGCGCTCGGCCCTTCCGGCTGGC
TGGTTTATTGCTGATAAATCTGGAGCCGGTGAGCGTGGGTCTCGCGGTATCATTGCAGCACTGGGGCCAG
ATGGTAAGCCCTCCCGTATCGTAGTTATCTACACGACGGGGAGTCAGGCAACTATGGATGAACGAAATAG
ACAGATCGCTGAGATAGGTGCCTCACTGATTAAGCATTGGTAACTGTCAGACCAAGTTTACTCATATATA
CTTTAGATTGATTTAAAACTTCATTTTTAATTTAAAAGGATCTAGGTGAAGATCCTTTTTGATAATCTCA
TGACCAAAATCCCTTAACGTGAGTTTTCGTTCCACTGAGCGTCAGACCCCGTAGAAAAGATCAAAGGATC
TTCTTGAGATCCTTTTTTTCTGCGCGTAATCTGCTGCTTGCAAACAAAAAAACCACCGCTACCAGCGGTG
GTTTGTTTGCCGGATCAAGAGCTACCAACTCTTTTTCCGAAGGTAACTGGCTTCAGCAGAGCGCAGATAC
CAAATACTGTTCTTCTAGTGTAGCCGTAGTTAGGCCACCACTTCAAGAACTCTGTAGCACCGCCTACATA
CCTCGCTCTGCTAATCCTGTTACCAGTGGCTGCTGCCAGTGGCGATAAGTCGTGTCTTACCGGGTTGGAC
TCAAGACGATAGTTACCGGATAAGGCGCAGCGGTCGGGCTGAACGGGGGGTTCGTGCACACAGCCCAGCT
TGGAGCGAACGACCTACACCGAACTGAGATACCTACAGCGTGAGCTATGAGAAAGCGCCACGCTTCCCGA
AGGGAGAAAGGCGGACAGGTATCCGGTAAGCGGCAGGGTCGGAACAGGAGAGCGCACGAGGGAGCTTCCA
GGGGGAAACGCCTGGTATCTTTATAGTCCTGTCGGGTTTCGCCACCTCTGACTTGAGCGTCGATTTTTGT
GATGCTCGTCAGGGGGGCGGAGCCTATGGAAAAACGCCAGCAACGCGGCCTTTTTACGGTTCCTGGCCTT
TTGCTGGCCTTTTGCTCACATGTTCTTTCCTGCGTTATCCCCTGATTCTGTGGATAACCGTATTACCGCC
TTTGAGTGAGCTGATACCGCTCGCCGCAGCCGAACGACCGAGCGCAGCGAGTCAGTGAGCGAGGAAGCGG
AAGAGCGCCCAATACGCAAACCGCCTCTCCCCGCGCGTTGGCCGATTCATTAATGCAGCTGGCACGACAG
GTTTCCCGACTGGAAAGCGGGCAGTGAGCGCAACGCAATTAATGTGAGTTAGCTCACTCATTAGGCACCC
CAGGCTTTACACTTTATGCTTCCGGCTCGTATGTTGTGTGGAATTGTGAGCGGATAACAATTTCACACA
